Addgene plasmid #113843: CAG-loxP-3xpA-H2BsfGFP-tdTomato - T2A V XE
Purpose: Histone H2B-superfolder GFP and tdTomato linked by T2A (V linker)
Depositing lab: Mario Capecchi. Depositing organization: University of Utah.
Backbone
  Vector backbone: Custom
  Vector type: Mammalian Expression
Growth in bacteria
  Bacterial resistance: Ampicillin, 100 μg/mL
  Growth temperature: 30°C
  Growth strain: DH10B
  Copy number: High Copy
Gene/Insert
  Gene/Insert name: H2B-sfGFP-T2A-tdTomato
Terms and licenses: Academic/Nonprofit Terms; Industry Terms: Not Available to Industry
How to cite: CAG-loxP-3xpA-H2BsfGFP-tdTomato - T2A V XE was a gift from Mario Capecchi (Addgene plasmid # 113843 ; http://n2t.net/addgene:113843 ; RRID:Addgene_113843)
