[The description below was written by a language model from this plasmid's Addgene catalogue record and pLannotate feature annotations shown in this document.]
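Description:
CAG-loxP-3xpA-H2BsfGFP-tdTomato - T2A V XE is a 9.3 kb mammalian expression plasmid on a custom backbone, designed as a Cre-dependent, two-colour bicistronic reporter. It is maintained in E. coli through a high-copy ColE1/pUC-type origin and selected with ampicillin via the β-lactamase gene. The backbone also retains pBluescript-like remnants: an f1 phage origin, lac promoter/operator and lacZα fragments, and a T7 promoter. No mammalian selection marker is annotated.

Expression is driven by the CAG promoter, annotated as the CMV immediate-early enhancer, the chicken β-actin promoter and the chimeric β-actin/β-globin intron, which gives strong, broadly active transcription in mammalian cells. Immediately downstream sits a loxP-flanked stop cassette made of three tandem SV40 polyadenylation signals. The two loxP sites lie in the same orientation, so transcripts terminate before the reporter until Cre recombinase excises the cassette. After excision, the promoter reads into a single open reading frame encoding human histone H2B fused to superfolder GFP, followed by tdTomato. The feature table does not annotate the T2A element, but the record states that the two proteins are joined by a T2A peptide with the "V" linker variant, which matches the short unannotated gap between the sfGFP and tdTomato coding sequences. Ribosomal skipping at T2A should yield chromatin-bound nuclear green fluorescence and separate, untargeted red fluorescence. A WPRE and a bGH polyadenylation signal follow to enhance transcript stability and processing.

The naming suggests it is one of a set comparing 2A linker designs, with the two colours reporting separation of the two proteins, although the record does not spell out this application.
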