Features (pLannotate 1.2.2; 28 found; start..end, strand, type, name):
     24..128     +  promoter       AmpR promoter: bla
    129..989     +  CDS            AmpR: β-lactamase; bla; confers resistance to ampicillin, carbenicillin, and related antibiotics
   1160..1748    +  rep_origin     ori: high-copy-number ColE1/pMB1/pBR322/pUC origin of replication
   1931..2023    +  CDS            lacI (fragment): lac repressor; lacI; The lac repressor binds to the lac operator to inhibit transcription in E. coli. This inhibition can be relieved by adding lactose or isopropyl-β-D-thiogalactopyranoside (IPTG).
   2036..2057    +  protein_bind   CAP binding site: CAP binding activates transcription in the presence of cAMP. E. coli catabolite activator protein
   2072..2102    +  promoter       lac promoter: promoter for the E. coli lac operon
   2110..2126    +  protein_bind   lac operator: The lac repressor binds to the lac operator to inhibit transcription in E. coli. This inhibition can be relieved by adding lactose or isopropyl-β-D-thiogalactopyranoside (IPTG). lac repressor encoded by lacI
   2406..2785    +  enhancer       CMV enhancer: human cytomegalovirus immediate early enhancer
   2787..3064    +  promoter       chicken β-actin promoter: No description available
   3065..4081    +  intron         chimeric intron: chimera between introns from chicken β-actin and rabbit β-globin
   4141..4174    +  protein_bind   loxP: Cre-mediated recombination occurs in the 8-bp core sequence (GCATACAT). Cre recombinase
   4177..4202    +  misc_feature   MCS (fragment): pBluescript multiple cloning site
   4202..4284    +  CDS            large T antigen (fragment): large T antigen from SV40 (simian virus 40)
   4307..4428    +  polyA_signal   SV40 poly(A) signal: SV40 polyadenylation signal
   4435..4517    +  CDS            large T antigen (fragment): large T antigen from SV40 (simian virus 40)
   4540..4661    +  polyA_signal   SV40 poly(A) signal: SV40 polyadenylation signal
   4668..4750    +  CDS            large T antigen (fragment): large T antigen from SV40 (simian virus 40)
   4773..4894    +  polyA_signal   SV40 poly(A) signal: SV40 polyadenylation signal
   4917..4950    +  protein_bind   loxP: Cre-mediated recombination occurs in the 8-bp core sequence (GCATACAT). Cre recombinase
   4972..5349    +  CDS            H2BC3: H2B1B_HUMAN - Also known as H2BFF, HIST1H2BB Experimental evidence at protein level: Swiss-Prot protein existence level 1. Core component of nucleosome. Nucleosomes wrap and compact DNA into chromatin, limiting DNA accessibility to the cellular machineries which require DNA as a template. Histones thereby play a central role in transcription regulation, DNA repair, DNA replication and chromosomal stability. DNA accessibility is regulated via a complex set of post-translational modifications of histones, also called histone code, and nucleosome remodeling. From Homo sapiens (Human).
   5368..6081    +  CDS            Superfolder GFP: Superfolder GFP is a basic (constitutively fluorescent) green fluorescent protein published in 2005, derived from Aequorea victoria. It is reported to be a very rapidly-maturing weak dimer.
   6160..7587    +  CDS            tdTomato: tdTomato is a basic (constitutively fluorescent) orange fluorescent protein published in 2004, derived from Discosoma sp.. It is reported to be a somewhat slowly-maturing tandem dimer with low acid sensitivity.
   7598..8183    +  misc_feature   WPRE: woodchuck hepatitis virus posttranscriptional regulatory element
   8228..8452    +  polyA_signal   bGH poly(A) signal: bovine growth hormone polyadenylation signal
   8456..8477    +  promoter       SV40 promoter (fragment): SV40 enhancer and early promoter
   8650..8668    -  promoter       T7 promoter: promoter for bacteriophage T7 RNA polymerase
   8671..8828    +  CDS            lacZα (fragment): LacZα fragment of β-galactosidase; lacZ fragment
   8860..9288    -  rep_origin     f1 ori (sequence partly withheld): f1 bacteriophage origin of replication; arrow indicates direction of (+) strand synthesis
>Addgene plasmid #113843 | CAG-loxP-3xpA-H2BsfGFP-tdTomato - T2A V XE | addgene full sequence | sequence record 223854 | Addgene NGS Result
GTGGCACTTTTCGGGGAAATGTGCGCGGAACCCCTATTTGTTTATTTTTCTAAATACATTCAAATATGTA
TCCGCTCATGAGACAATAACCCTGATAAATGCTTCAATAATATTGAAAAAGGAAGAGTATGAGTATTCAA
CATTTCCGTGTCGCCCTTATTCCCTTTTTTGCGGCATTTTGCCTTCCTGTTTTTGCTCACCCAGAAACGC
TGGTGAAAGTAAAAGATGCTGAAGATCAGTTGGGTGCACGAGTGGGTTACATCGAACTGGATCTCAACAG
CGGTAAGATCCTTGAGAGTTTTCGCCCCGAAGAACGTTTTCCAATGATGAGCACTTTTAAAGTTCTGCTA
TGTGGCGCGGTATTATCCCGTATTGACGCCGGGCAAGAGCAACTCGGTCGCCGCATACACTATTCTCAGA
ATGACTTGGTTGAGTACTCACCAGTCACAGAAAAGCATCTTACGGATGGCATGACAGTAAGAGAATTATG
CAGTGCTGCCATAACCATGAGTGATAACACTGCGGCCAACTTACTTCTGACAACGATCGGAGGACCGAAG
GAGCTAACCGCTTTTTTGCACAACATGGGGGATCATGTAACTCGCCTTGATCGTTGGGAACCGGAGCTGA
ATGAAGCCATACCAAACGACGAGCGTGACACCACGATGCCTGTAGCAATGGCAACAACGTTGCGCAAACT
ATTAACTGGCGAACTACTTACTCTAGCTTCCCGGCAACAATTAATAGACTGGATGGAGGCGGATAAAGTT
GCAGGACCACTTCTGCGCTCGGCCCTTCCGGCTGGCTGGTTTATTGCTGATAAATCTGGAGCCGGTGAGC
GTGGGTCTCGCGGTATCATTGCAGCACTGGGGCCAGATGGTAAGCCCTCCCGTATCGTAGTTATCTACAC
GACGGGGAGTCAGGCAACTATGGATGAACGAAATAGACAGATCGCTGAGATAGGTGCCTCACTGATTAAG
CATTGGTAACTGTCAGACCAAGTTTACTCATATATACTTTAGATTGATTTAAAACTTCATTTTTAATTTA
AAAGGATCTAGGTGAAGATCCTTTTTGATAATCTCATGACCAAAATCCCTTAACGTGAGTTTTCGTTCCA
CTGAGCGTCAGACCCCGTAGAAAAGATCAAAGGATCTTCTTGAGATCCTTTTTTTCTGCGCGTAATCTGC
TGCTTGCAAACAAAAAAACCACCGCTACCAGCGGTGGTTTGTTTGCCGGATCAAGAGCTACCAACTCTTT
TTCCGAAGGTAACTGGCTTCAGCAGAGCGCAGATACCAAATACTGTTCTTCTAGTGTAGCCGTAGTTAGG
CCACCACTTCAAGAACTCTGTAGCACCGCCTACATACCTCGCTCTGCTAATCCTGTTACCAGTGGCTGCT
GCCAGTGGCGATAAGTCGTGTCTTACCGGGTTGGACTCAAGACGATAGTTACCGGATAAGGCGCAGCGGT
CGGGCTGAACGGGGGGTTCGTGCACACAGCCCAGCTTGGAGCGAACGACCTACACCGAACTGAGATACCT
ACAGCGTGAGCTATGAGAAAGCGCCACGCTTCCCGAAGGGAGAAAGGCGGACAGGTATCCGGTAAGCGGC
AGGGTCGGAACAGGAGAGCGCACGAGGGAGCTTCCAGGGGGAAACGCCTGGTATCTTTATAGTCCTGTCG
GGTTTCGCCACCTCTGACTTGAGCGTCGATTTTTGTGATGCTCGTCAGGGGGGCGGAGCCTATGGAAAAA
CGCCAGCAACGCGGCCTTTTTACGGTTCCTGGCCTTTTGCTGGCCTTTTGCTCACATGTTCTTTCCTGCG
TTATCCCCTGATTCTGTGGATAACCGTATTACCGCCTTTGAGTGAGCTGATACCGCTCGCCGCAGCCGAA
CGACCGAGCGCAGCGAGTCAGTGAGCGAGGAAGCGGAAGAGCGCCCAATACGCAAACCGCCTCTCCCCGC
GCGTTGGCCGATTCATTAATGCAGCTGGCACGACAGGTTTCCCGACTGGAAAGCGGGCAGTGAGCGCAAC
GCAATTAATGTGAGTTAGCTCACTCATTAGGCACCCCAGGCTTTACACTTTATGCTTCCGGCTCGTATGT
TGTGTGGAATTGTGAGCGGATAACAATTTCACACAGGAAACAGCTATGACCATGATTACGCCAAGCGCGC
AATTAAGTTTAAACAAGGGCAGGATGTGTCAAACTGCCAATAGAGAACTACTTACTCTTCAGGCTGAAGC
TGATGGAACAGGTAACAAAGGCAAACACTAATCATGATCAGCAAGATGAAGCAGAAAGGGAACAAGGGGA
TATTAAATGTGTATAGACACGCTAGAGAGATGGCTCAGCAGTTAAGAGAACTAGCTGGTCTTTCAGAGGT
CCTGAGATCAATACCGGTCATGGTCGACATTGATTATTGACTAGTTATTAATAGTAATCAATTACGGGGT
CATTAGTTCATAGCCCATATATGGAGTTCCGCGTTACATAACTTACGGTAAATGGCCCGCCTGGCTGACC
GCCCAACGACCCCCGCCCATTGACGTCAATAATGACGTATGTTCCCATAGTAACGCCAATAGGGACTTTC
CATTGACGTCAATGGGTGGAGTATTTACGGTAAACTGCCCACTTGGCAGTACATCAAGTGTATCATATGC
CAAGTACGCCCCCTATTGACGTCAATGACGGTAAATGGCCCGCCTGGCATTATGCCCAGTACATGACCTT
ATGGGACTTTCCTACTTGGCAGTACATCTACGTATTAGTCATCGCTATTACCATGGTCGAGGTGAGCCCC
ACGTTCTGCTTCACTCTCCCCATCTCCCCCCCCTCCCCACCCCCAATTTTGTATTTATTTATTTTTTAAT
TATTTTGTGCAGCGATGGGGGCGGGGGGGGGGGGGGGGCGCGCGCCAGGCGGGGCGGGGCGGGGCGAGGG
GCGGGGCGGGGCGAGGCGGAGAGGTGCGGCGGCAGCCAATCAGAGCGGCGCGCTCCGAAAGTTTCCTTTT
ATGGCGAGGCGGCGGCGGCGGCGGCCCTATAAAAAGCGAAGCGCGCGGCGGGCGGGAGTCGCTGCGCGCT
GCCTTCGCCCCGTGCCCCGCTCCGCCGCCGCCTCGCGCCGCCCGCCCCGGCTCTGACTGACCGCGTTACT
CCCACAGGTGAGCGGGCGGGACGGCCCTTCTCCTCCGGGCTGTAATTAGCGCTTGGTTTAATGACGGCTT
GTTTCTTTTCTGTGGCTGCGTGAAAGCCTTGAGGGGCTCCGGGAGGGCCCTTTGTGCGGGGGGAGCGGCT
CGGGGGGTGCGTGCGTGTGTGTGTGCGTGGGGAGCGCCGCGTGCGGCTCCGCGCTGCCCGGCGGCTGTGA
GCGCTGCGGGCGCGGCGCGGGGCTTTGTGCGCTCCGCAGTGTGCGCGAGGGGAGCGCGGCCGGGGGCGGT
GCCCCGCGGTGCGGGGGGGGCTGCGAGGGGAACAAAGGCTGCGTGCGGGGTGTGTGCGTGGGGGGGTGAG
CAGGGGGTGTGGGCGCGTCGGTCGGGCTGCAACCCCCCCTGCACCCCCCTCCCCGAGTTGCTGAGCACGG
CCCGGCTTCGGGTGCGGGGCTCCGTACGGGGCGTGGCGCGGGGCTCGCCGTGCCGGGCGGGGGGTGGCGG
CAGGTGGGGGTGCCGGGCGGGGCGGGGCCGCCTCGGGCCGGGGAGGGCTCGGGGGAGGGGCGCGGCGGCC
CCCGGAGCGCCGGCGGCTGTCGAGGCGCGGCGAGCCGCAGCCATTGCCTTTTATGGTAATCGTGCGAGAG
GGCGCAGGGACTTCCTTTGTCCCAAATCTGTGCGGAGCCGAAATCTGGGAGGCGCCGCCGCACCCCCTCT
AGCGGGCGCGGGGCGAAGCGGTGCGGCGCCGGCAGGAAGGAAATGGGCGGGGAGGGCCTTCGTGCGTCGC
CGCGCCGCCGTCCCCTTCTCCCTCTCCAGCCTCGGGGCTGTCCGCGGGGGGACGGCTGCCTTCGGGGGGG
ACGGGGCAGGGCGGGGTTCGGCTTCTGGCGTGTGACCGGCGGCTCTAGAGCCTCTGCTAACCATGTTCAT
GCCTTCTTCTTTTTCCTACAGCTCCTGGGCAACGTGCTGGTTATTGTGCTGTCTCATCATTTTGGCAAAG
AATTGCTAGCATAACTTCGTATAGCATACATTATACGAAGTTATAGCCACCGCGGTGGCGGCCGCTCTAG
AATCATAATCAGCCATACCACATTTGTAGAGGTTTTACTTGCTTTAAAAAACCTCCCACACCTCCCCCTG
AACCTGAAACATAAAATGAATGCAATTGTTGTTGTTAACTTGTTTATTGCAGCTTATAATGGTTACAAAT
AAAGCAATAGCATCACAAATTTCACAAATAAAGCATTTTTTTCACTGCATTCTAGTTGTGGTTTGTCCAA
ACTCATCAATGTATCTTAACTAGAATCATAATCAGCCATACCACATTTGTAGAGGTTTTACTTGCTTTAA
AAAACCTCCCACACCTCCCCCTGAACCTGAAACATAAAATGAATGCAATTGTTGTTGTTAACTTGTTTAT
TGCAGCTTATAATGGTTACAAATAAAGCAATAGCATCACAAATTTCACAAATAAAGCATTTTTTTCACTG
CATTCTAGTTGTGGTTTGTCCAAACTCATCAATGTATCTTAACTAGAATCATAATCAGCCATACCACATT
TGTAGAGGTTTTACTTGCTTTAAAAAACCTCCCACACCTCCCCCTGAACCTGAAACATAAAATGAATGCA
ATTGTTGTTGTTAACTTGTTTATTGCAGCTTATAATGGTTACAAATAAAGCAATAGCATCACAAATTTCA
CAAATAAAGCATTTTTTTCACTGCATTCTAGTTGTGGTTTGTCCAAACTCATCAATGTATCTTAACTAGT
GGATCTCATGCCTAGGATAACTTCGTATAGCATACATTATACGAAGTTATAGGCGCGCCGGTACCGCCAC
CATGCCTGAACCCTCTAAGTCTGCTCCAGCCCCTAAAAAGGGTTCTAAGAAGGCTATCACTAAGGCGCAG
AAGAAGGATGGTAAGAAGCGTAAGCGCAGCCGCAAGGAGAGCTATTCTATCTATGTGTACAAGGTTCTGA
AGCAGGTCCACCCCGACACCGGCATCTCATCCAAGGCCATGGGGATCATGAACTCCTTCGTCAACGACAT
CTTCGAGCGCATCGCGGGCGAGGCTTCTCGCCTGGCTCACTACAATAAGCGCTCGACCATCACCTCCAGG
GAGATTCAGACGGCTGTGCGCCTGCTGCTGCCTGGGGAGCTGGCTAAGCATGCTGTGTCCGAGGGCACTA
AGGCAGTTACCAAGTACACTAGCTCTAAGGATCCACCGGTCGCCACCATGAGCAAAGGAGAAGAACTTTT
CACTGGAGTTGTCCCAATTCTTGTTGAATTAGATGGTGATGTTAATGGGCACAAATTTTCTGTCCGTGGA
GAGGGTGAAGGTGATGCTACAAACGGAAAACTCACCCTTAAATTTATTTGCACTACTGGAAAACTACCTG
TTCCGTGGCCAACACTTGTCACTACTCTGACCTATGGTGTTCAATGCTTTTCCCGTTATCCGGATCACAT
GAAACGGCATGACTTTTTCAAGAGTGCCATGCCCGAAGGTTATGTACAGGAACGCACTATATCTTTCAAA
GATGACGGGACCTACAAGACGCGTGCTGAAGTCAAGTTTGAAGGTGATACCCTTGTTAATCGTATCGAGT
TAAAGGGTATTGATTTTAAAGAAGATGGAAACATTCTTGGACACAAACTCGAGTACAACTTTAACTCACA
CAATGTATACATCACGGCAGACAAACAAAAGAATGGAATCAAAGCTAACTTCAAAATTCGCCACAACGTT
GAAGATGGTTCCGTTCAACTAGCAGACCATTATCAACAAAATACTCCAATTGGCGATGGCCCTGTCCTTT
TACCAGACAACCATTACCTGTCGACACAATCTGTCCTTTCGAAAGATCCCAACGAAAAGCGTGACCACAT
GGTCCTTCTTGAGTTTGTAACTGCTGCTGGGATTACACATGGCATGGATGAGCTCTACAAAGGCGGCTCC
GGCGGCCGCTCCGAGGGCCGCGGCAGCCTGCTGACATGCGGCGACGTGGAAGAGAACCCGGGCCCTGTGA
TGGTGAGCAAGGGCGAGGAGGTCATCAAAGAATTCATGCGCTTCAAGGTGCGCATGGAGGGCTCCATGAA
CGGCCACGAGTTCGAGATCGAGGGCGAGGGCGAGGGCCGCCCCTACGAGGGCACCCAGACCGCCAAGCTG
AAGGTGACCAAGGGCGGCCCCCTGCCCTTCGCCTGGGACATCCTGTCCCCCCAGTTCATGTACGGCTCCA
AGGCGTACGTGAAGCACCCCGCCGACATCCCCGATTACAAGAAGCTGTCCTTCCCCGAGGGCTTCAAGTG
GGAGCGCGTGATGAACTTCGAGGACGGCGGTCTGGTGACCGTGACCCAGGACTCCTCCCTGCAGGACGGC
ACGCTGATCTACAAGGTGAAGATGCGCGGCACCAACTTCCCCCCCGACGGCCCCGTAATGCAGAAGAAGA
CCATGGGCTGGGAGGCCTCCACCGAGCGCCTGTACCCCCGCGACGGCGTGCTGAAGGGCGAGATCCACCA
GGCCCTGAAGCTGAAGGACGGCGGCCACTACCTGGTGGAGTTCAAGACCATCTACATGGCCAAGAAGCCC
GTGCAACTGCCCGGCTACTACTACGTGGACACCAAGCTGGACATCACCTCCCACAACGAGGACTACACCA
TCGTGGAACAGTACGAGCGCTCCGAGGGCCGCCACCACCTGTTCCTGGGGCATGGCACCGGCAGCACCGG
CAGCGGCAGCTCCGGCACCGCCTCCTCCGAGGACAACAACATGGCCGTCATCAAAGAGTTCATGCGCTTC
AAGGTGCGCATGGAGGGCTCCATGAACGGCCACGAGTTCGAGATCGAGGGCGAGGGCGAGGGCCGCCCCT
ACGAGGGCACCCAGACCGCCAAGCTGAAGGTGACCAAGGGCGGCCCCCTGCCCTTCGCCTGGGACATCCT
GTCCCCCCAGTTCATGTACGGCTCCAAGGCGTACGTGAAGCACCCCGCCGACATCCCCGATTACAAGAAG
CTGTCCTTCCCCGAGGGCTTCAAGTGGGAGCGCGTGATGAACTTCGAGGACGGCGGTCTGGTGACCGTGA
CCCAGGACTCCTCCCTGCAGGACGGCACGCTGATCTACAAGGTGAAGATGCGCGGCACCAACTTCCCCCC
CGACGGCCCCGTAATGCAGAAGAAGACCATGGGCTGGGAGGCCTCCACCGAGCGCCTGTACCCCCGCGAC
GGCGTGCTGAAGGGCGAGATCCACCAGGCCCTGAAGCTGAAGGACGGCGGCCACTACCTGGTGGAGTTCA
AGACCATCTACATGGCCAAGAAGCCCGTGCAACTGCCCGGCTACTACTACGTGGACACCAAGCTGGACAT
CACCTCCCACAACGAGGACTACACCATCGTGGAACAGTACGAGCGCTCCGAGGGCCGCCACCACCTGTTC
CTGTACGGCATGGACGAGCTGTACAAGTAAGGCGCGCCAACCTCTGGATTACAAAATTTGTGAAAGATTG
ACTGGTATTCTTAACTATGTTGCTCCTTTTACGCTATGTGGATACGCTGCTTTAATGCCTTTGTATCATG
CTATTGCTTCCCGTATGGCTTTCATTTTCTCCTCCTTGTATAAATCCTGGTTGCTGTCTCTTTATGAGGA
GTTGTGGCCCGTTGTCAGGCAACGTGGCGTGGTGTGCACTGTGTTTGCTGACGCAACCCCCACTGGTTGG
GGCATTGCCACCACCTGTCAGCTCCTTTCCGGGACTTTCGCTTTCCCCCTCCCTATTGCCACGGCGGAAC
TCATCGCCGCCTGCCTTGCCCGCTGCTGGACAGGGGCTCGGCTGTTGGGCACTGACAATTCCGTGGTGTT
GTCGGGGAAATCATCGTCCTTTCCTTGGCTGCTCGCCTGTGTTGCCACCTGGATTCTGCGCGGGACGTCC
TTCTGCTACGTCCCTTCGGCCCTCAATCCAGCGGACCTTCCTTCCCGCGGCCTGCTGCCGGCTCTGCGGC
CTCTTCCGCGTCTTCGCCTTCGCCCTCAGACGAGTCGGATCTCCCTTTGGGCCGCCTCCCCGCAGGATCC
ACTAGAGCGGCCGCCTAGAGCTCGCTATCAGCCTCGACTGTGCCTTCTAGTTGCCAGCCATCTGTTGTTT
GCCCCTCCCCCGTGCCTTCCTTGACCCTGGAAGGTGCCACTCCCACTGTCCTTTCCTAATAAAATGAGGA
AATTGCATCGCATTGTCTGAGTAGGTGTCATTCTATTCTGGGGGGTGGGGTGGGGCAGGACAGCAAGGGG
GAGGATTGGGAAGACAATAGCAGGCATGCTGGGGATGCGGTGGGCTCTATGGCTTCTGAGGCGGAAAGAA
CCAGCTGGGGCTCGACTAGAGCTTGCGGAACCCTTAAGCTTGTCATTCGAATTTAGACACCCACATGGTG
GCTCATGACCATCTATCTATAAATGGATCTGATTTTCATGTCTGGCAGTGTACAGAAGCTAACTGAAGAA
AGGTGGAAGACCCACAAGAGTTCAAGGTACCCAATTCGCCCTATAGTGAGTCGTATTACAATTCACTGGC
CGTCGTTTTACAACGTCGTGACTGGGAAAACCCTGGCGTTACCCAACTTAATCGCCTTGCAGCACATCCC
CCTTTCGCCAGCTGGCGTAATAGCGAAGAGGCCCGCACCGATCGCCCTTCCCAACAGTTGCGCAGCCTGA
ATGGCGAATGGCAAATTGTAAGCGTTAATATTTTGTTAAAATTCGCGTTAAATTTTTGTTAAATCAGCTC
ATTTTTTAACCAATAGGCCGAAATCGGCAAAATCCCTTATAAATCAAAAGAATAGACCGAGATAGGGT
[37 nt withheld, positions 8959-8995]
AAAGAACGTGGACTCCAACGTCAAAGG
[49 nt withheld, positions 9023-9071]
T
[91 nt withheld, positions 9073-9163]
G
[124 nt withheld, positions 9165-9288]
CAG
